Addgene plasmid #16364: pENTR FOXP3 WWRR
Depositing lab: Anjana Rao. Depositing organization: Boston Children's Hospital. Publication: FOXP3 controls regulatory T cell function through cooperation with NFAT. Wu Y, Borde M, Heissmeyer V, Feuerer M, Lapan AD, Stroud JC, Bates DL, Guo L, Han A, Ziegler SF, Mathis D, Benoist C, Chen L, Rao A. Cell. 2006 Jul 28. 126(2):375-87. 10.1016/j.cell.2006.05.042 PubMed 16873067.
Backbone
  Vector backbone: pENTR11
  Backbone manufacturer: Invitrogen
  Backbone size w/o insert (bp): 2200
  Vector type: Bacterial Expression
Growth in bacteria
  Bacterial resistance: Kanamycin, 50 μg/mL
  Growth temperature: 37°C
  Growth strain: DH5alpha
  Copy number: High Copy
Gene/Insert
  Gene/Insert name: FOXP3
  Species: H. sapiens (human)
  Mutation: WWRR: T359W, N361W, E399R, E401R
  Entrez Gene: FOXP3 (a.k.a. AIID, DIETER, IPEX, JM2, PIDX, XPID)
  Cloning method: Restriction Enzyme
  Sequencing primers: 5′ pENTR-F
Terms and licenses: Academic/Nonprofit Terms; Industry Terms: Not Available to Industry
How to cite: pENTR FOXP3 WWRR was a gift from Anjana Rao (Addgene plasmid # 16364 ; http://n2t.net/addgene:16364 ; RRID:Addgene_16364)
