[The description below was written by a language model from this plasmid's Addgene catalogue record.]
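Description:
pENTR FOXP3 WWRR is a Gateway entry clone built on the commercial pENTR11 backbone (about 2.2 kb without insert), carrying a mutant version of human FOXP3. It is maintained in E. coli as a high-copy plasmid under kanamycin selection. Although the repository classifies it as a bacterial expression vector, pENTR-type plasmids are generally shuttle intermediates. In this vector family the insert sits between attL recombination sites so that it can be moved by LR recombination into destination vectors that supply the promoter, tags and host-specific elements. No feature table accompanies this entry, so the att sites, the origin of replication, and any promoter or epitope tag are not explicitly documented here. The insert was placed into the backbone by restriction enzyme cloning, but the sites used are not stated.

The payload is the coding sequence of FOXP3, the forkhead-family transcription factor associated with regulatory T cells and with IPEX syndrome. It carries four substitutions collectively named WWRR: T359W, N361W, E399R and E401R. The record does not spell out the rationale for these changes. The associated publication concerns FOXP3 controlling regulatory T cell function through cooperation with NFAT, which suggests the mutant was designed to probe that partnership, most likely for comparison with wild-type FOXP3. In practice, the construct would serve as a source clone for transferring the WWRR mutant into expression vectors suited to functional studies of FOXP3.
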