>Addgene plasmid #16364 | pENTR FOXP3 WWRR | addgene partial sequence | sequence record 22711 | pENTR-R 5'-ATGGCTCATAACACCCCTTG-3'
ATATATTTTTATCTTGTGCAATGTAACATCAGAGATTTTGAGACACGGGCCAGAGCTGCAGCTGGATGGC
AAATAATGATTTTATTTTGACTGATAGTGACCTGTTCGTTGCAACAAATTGATAAGCAATGCTTTCTTAT
AATGCCAACTTTGTACAAGAAAGCTGGGTCTAGATATCTCGAGGTCGACGGTATCGATAAGCTTTCAGGG
GCCAGGTGTAGGGTTGGAACACCTGCTGGGCCTCTGGCTCCGTTTCTTGCGGAACTCCAGCTCATCCACG
GTCCACACAGCCCCCTTTCTGCTTCTCACCCGCACAAAGCACTTGTGCAGACTCAGGTTGTGGCGGATGG
CGTTCTTCCAGGTGGCAGGATGGTTTCTGAAGAAGGCAAACATGCGTGTGAACCAGTGGTAGATCTCCCA
GAGCCACCGCTGCTTCTCTGGAGCCTCCAGGATGGCCCAGCGGATGAGCGTGGCGTAGGTGAAAGGGGGT
CGCATGTTGTGGAACTTGAAGTAGTCCATGTTGTGGAGGAACTCTGGGAATGTGCTGTTTCCATGGCTAC
CCCACAGGTGCCTCCGGACAGCAAACAGGCTGTCAGGGGCCTCCCGGGGGCCAGACCAGGCTGGGACGAC
AGGGCCTTGGCTGCCAGCAGCTACGATGCAGCAGGAGCCCTTGTCGGATGATGCCACAGATGAAGCCTTG
GTCAGTGCCATTTTCCCAGCCAGGTGGGCCTGCATGGCACTCAGCTTCTCCTTCTCCAGCACCAGCTGCT
GCTCCAGAGACTGTACCATCTCTCTCTGGAGGAGACATTGTGCCCTGCCCTTCTCATCCAGAAGATGGTC
CGCCTGGCAGTGCTTGAGGAAGTCCTCTGGCTCTTCGAAGAACCTTCTCACATCCGGGCCACTTGCAGAC
A
